Addgene plasmid #157162: pD649-HAsp-TNFRSF1A-COMP5AP-AviTag-9xHis
Purpose: Mammalian expression of cell-surface protein extracellular domain fused to COMP5AP-AviTag-9xHis. Protein is secreted from cells.
Depositing lab: Chris Garcia. Depositing organization: Stanford University. Publication: A Human IgSF Cell-Surface Interactome Reveals a Complex Network of Protein-Protein Interactions. Wojtowicz WM, Vielmetter J, Fernandes RA, Siepe DH, Eastman CL, Chisholm GB, Cox S, Klock H, Anderson PW, Rue SM, Miller JJ, Glaser SM, Bragstad ML, Vance J, Lam AW, Lesley SA, Zinn K, Garcia KC. Cell. 2020 Aug 20;182(4):1027-1043.e17. doi: 10.1016/j.cell.2020.07.025. PubMed 32822567.
Backbone
  Vector backbone: pD649
  Backbone size w/o insert (bp): 7153
  Vector type: Mammalian Expression
Growth in bacteria
  Bacterial resistance: Ampicillin, 100 μg/mL
  Growth temperature: 37°C
  Growth strain: DH5alpha
  Copy number: High Copy
Gene/Insert
  Gene/Insert name: TNFRSF1A (alt name: TNR1A)
  Species: H. sapiens (human)
  Insert size (bp): 570
  Entrez Gene: TNFRSF1A (a.k.a. CD120a, FPF, TBP1, TNF-R, TNF-R-I, TNF-R55, TNFAR, TNFR1, TNFR55, TNFR60, p55, p55-R, p60)
  Promoter: CMV/SP6
  Tag / fusion protein: COMP5AP-AviTag-9xHis (C terminal on backbone)
  Cloning method: Restriction Enzyme; 5′ cloning site GCGGCCGC (not destroyed); 3′ cloning site GGCGCGCC (not destroyed)
  Sequencing primers: 5′ ATTTAGGTGACACTATAG; 3′ CGTCGCACTCCATCACGGTG
Resource information
  A portion of this plasmid was derived from a plasmid made by: synthesis by ThermoFisher
Terms and licenses: Academic/Nonprofit Terms; Industry Terms: Not Available to Industry
Depositor comments: Some plasmids in this collection may have an IS4-like element ISVsa5 family transposase upstream of the CMV promoter.
How to cite: pD649-HAsp-TNFRSF1A-COMP5AP-AviTag-9xHis was a gift from Chris Garcia (Addgene plasmid # 157162 ; http://n2t.net/addgene:157162 ; RRID:Addgene_157162)
