[The description below was written by a language model from this plasmid's Addgene catalogue record and pLannotate feature annotations shown in this document.]
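Description:
pD649-HAsp-TNFRSF1A-COMP5AP-AviTag-9xHis is a mammalian expression plasmid built on the pD649 backbone for producing a secreted, multimerised form of the human TNFRSF1A (TNF receptor 1) extracellular domain. It is maintained in E. coli as a high-copy plasmid through a ColE1/pUC-type origin and selected with ampicillin via the bla gene. The feature table also shows an SV40 early/EM7 promoter cassette driving a puromycin N-acetyltransferase coding sequence followed by an SV40 poly(A) signal, which could in principle allow puromycin selection in mammalian cells. Short kanamycin-resistance, lacZα, ble and f1 ori matches are only fragments and are probably vector remnants.

The expression unit uses the CMV immediate-early enhancer and promoter with a fragment of CMV intron A, followed by an SP6 promoter that also serves as a sequencing primer site. The open reading frame begins with a signal peptide, named HAsp in the construct title although the annotation software matches part of this region to an immunoglobulin heavy chain signal sequence. It continues with the 570 bp TNFRSF1A ectodomain cloned between retained NotI and AscI sites. Downstream, in frame on the backbone, are a segment of rat cartilage oligomeric matrix protein (COMP), whose coiled coil assembles into pentamers, then human placental alkaline phosphatase, an AviTag for enzymatic biotinylation, and a polyhistidine tag (9xHis by name, annotated as 8xHis), ending at a bGH poly(A) signal. The resulting fusion is secreted into the medium as a high-avidity reagent with enzymatic readout, a format suited to detecting weak receptor–ligand interactions, and it belongs to a collection made for a human cell-surface interactome screen. The depositor notes that some plasmids in this collection may carry an IS4-like transposase insertion upstream of the CMV promoter.
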