Features (pLannotate 1.2.2; 24 found; start..end, strand, type, name):
    119..143     -  CDS            KanR (fragment): aminoglycoside phosphotransferase; aph(3')-Ia; confers resistance to kanamycin
    254..842     +  rep_origin     ori: high-copy-number ColE1/pMB1/pBR322/pUC origin of replication
   1067..1084    +  terminator     rrnB T2 terminator (fragment): transcription terminator T2 from the E. coli rrnB gene
   1109..1128    -  CDS            lacZα (fragment): LacZα fragment of β-galactosidase; lacZ fragment
   1584..1600    +  protein_bind   lac operator: The lac repressor binds to the lac operator to inhibit transcription in E. coli. This inhibition can be relieved by adding lactose or isopropyl-β-D-thiogalactopyranoside (IPTG). lac repressor encoded by lacI
   1843..2146    +  enhancer       CMV enhancer: human cytomegalovirus immediate early enhancer
   2147..2350    +  promoter       CMV promoter: human cytomegalovirus (CMV) immediate early promoter
   2486..2529    +  intron         CMV intron (fragment): modified intron A from human cytomegalovirus
   2581..2599    +  promoter       SP6 promoter: promoter for bacteriophage SP6 RNA polymerase
   2603..2640    +  CDS            IgH signal sequence (fragment): signal sequence from the mouse immunoglobulin heavy chain variable region
   2749..3318    +  CDS            TNFRSF1A (fragment) (sequence partly withheld): TNR1A_HUMAN - Also known as TNFAR, TNFR1. Experimental evidence at protein level: Swiss-Prot protein existence level 1. Receptor for TNFSF2/TNF-alpha and homotrimeric TNFSF1/lymphotoxin-alpha. The adapter molecule FADD recruits caspase-8 to the activated receptor. The resulting death-inducing signaling complex (DISC) performs caspase-8 proteolytic activation which initiates the subsequent cascade of caspases (aspartate-specific cysteine proteases) mediating apoptosis. Contributes to the induction of non-cytocidal TNF effects including anti-viral state and activation of the acid sphingomyelinas
   3415..3594    +  CDS            Comp (fragment): COMP_RAT - Experimental evidence at protein level: Swiss-Prot protein existence level 1. May play a role in the structural integrity of cartilage via its interaction with other extracellular matrix proteins such as the collagens and fibronectin. Can mediate the interaction of chondrocytes with the cartilage extracellular matrix through interaction with cell surface integrin receptors. Could play a role in the pathogenesis of osteoarthritis. Potent suppressor of apoptosis in both primary chondrocytes and transformed cells. Suppresses apoptosis by blocking the activation of caspase-3 and by indu
   3582..5034    +  CDS            SEAP (fragment): secreted alkaline phosphatase from human placenta The natural enzyme has a C-terminal transmembrane sequence that is replaced by a GPI anchor.
   5059..5100    +  CDS            AviTag™ (fragment): peptide tag that allows for enzymatic biotinylation
   5104..5127    +  CDS            8xHis: 8xHis affinity tag
   5273..5384    +  polyA_signal   bGH poly(A) signal: bovine growth hormone polyadenylation signal
   5385..5493    +  rep_origin     f1 ori (fragment): f1 bacteriophage origin of replication; arrow indicates direction of (+) strand synthesis
   5507..5836    +  promoter       SV40 promoter: SV40 enhancer and early promoter
   5884..5931    +  promoter       EM7 promoter: synthetic bacterial promoter&nbsp
   5950..6549    +  CDS            PuroR (fragment): puromycin N-acetyltransferase; pac from Streptomyces; confers resistance to puromycin
   6559..6684    +  CDS            ble (fragment): BLE_KLEPN - Experimental evidence at protein level: Swiss-Prot protein existence level 1. Binding protein with a strong affinity to the bleomycin family of antibiotics. Binds to CL990; an antimitotic-antibiotic compound. From Klebsiella pneumoniae.
   6679..6800    +  polyA_signal   SV40 poly(A) signal: SV40 polyadenylation signal
   6853..7713    -  CDS            AmpR: β-lactamase; bla; confers resistance to ampicillin, carbenicillin, and related antibiotics
   7716..89      -  promoter       AmpR promoter (fragment) (across the origin): bla
>Addgene plasmid #157162 | pD649-HAsp-TNFRSF1A-COMP5AP-AviTag-9xHis | depositor full sequence | sequence record 303433 | Full Sequence
TTTCAATATTATTGAAGCATTTATCAGGGTTATTGTCTCATGAGCGGATACATATTTGAATGTATTTAGA
AAAATAAACAAATAGGGGTCAGTGTTACAACCAATTAACCAATTCTGAACATTATCGCGAGCCCATTTAT
ACCTGAATATGGCTCATAACACCCCTTGCTCATGACCAAAATCCCTTAACGTGAGTTACGCGCGCGTCGT
TCCACTGAGCGTCAGACCCCGTAGAAAAGATCAAAGGATCTTCTTGAGATCCTTTTTTTCTGCGCGTAAT
CTGCTGCTTGCAAACAAAAAAACCACCGCTACCAGCGGTGGTTTGTTTGCCGGATCAAGAGCTACCAACT
CTTTTTCCGAAGGTAACTGGCTTCAGCAGAGCGCAGATACCAAATACTGTTCTTCTAGTGTAGCCGTAGT
TAGCCCACCACTTCAAGAACTCTGTAGCACCGCCTACATACCTCGCTCTGCTAATCCTGTTACCAGTGGC
TGCTGCCAGTGGCGATAAGTCGTGTCTTACCGGGTTGGACTCAAGACGATAGTTACCGGATAAGGCGCAG
CGGTCGGGCTGAACGGGGGGTTCGTGCACACAGCCCAGCTTGGAGCGAACGACCTACACCGAACTGAGAT
ACCTACAGCGTGAGCTATGAGAAAGCGCCACGCTTCCCGAAGGGAGAAAGGCGGACAGGTATCCGGTAAG
CGGCAGGGTCGGAACAGGAGAGCGCACGAGGGAGCTTCCAGGGGGAAACGCCTGGTATCTTTATAGTCCT
GTCGGGTTTCGCCACCTCTGACTTGAGCGTCGATTTTTGTGATGCTCGTCAGGGGGGCGGAGCCTATGGA
AAAACGCCAGCAACGCGGCCTTTTTACGGTTCCTGGCCTTTTGCTGGCCTTTTGCTCACATGTTCTTTCC
TGCGTTATCCCCTGATTCTGTGGATAACCGTATTACCGCCTTTGAGTGAGCTGATACCGCTCGCCGCAGC
CGAACGACCGAGCGCAGCGAGTCAGTGAGCGAGGAAGCGGAAGGCGAGAGTAGGGAACTGCCAGGCATCA
AACTAAGCAGAAGGCCCCTGACGGATGGCCTTTTTGCGTTTCTACAAACTCTTTCTGTGTTGTAAAACGA
CGGCCAGTCTTAAGCTCGGGCCCCCTGGGCGGTTCTGATAACGAGTAATCGTTAATCCGCAAATAACGTA
AAAACCCGCTTCGGCGGGTTTTTTTATGGGGGGAGTTTAGGGAAAGAGCATTTGTCAGAATATTTAAGGG
CGCCTGTCACTTTGCTTGATATATGAGAATTATTTAACCTTATAAATGAGAAAAAAGCAACGCACTTTAA
ATAAGATACGTTGCTTTTTCGATTGATGAACACCTATAATTAAACTATTCATCTATTATTTATGATTTTT
TGTATATACAATATTTCTAGTTTGTTAAAGAGAATTAAGAAAATAAATCTCGAAAATAATAAAGGGAAAA
TCAGTTTTTGATATCAAAATTATACATGTCAACGATAATACAAAATATAATACAAACTATAAGATGTTAT
CAGTATTTATTATCATTTAGAATAAATTTTGTGTCGCCCTTAATTGTGAGCGGATAACAATTACGAGCTT
CATGCACAGTGGCGTTGACTCAATATTGGCCATTAGCCATATTATTCATTGGTTATATAGCATAAATCAA
TATTGGCTATTGGCCATTGCATACGTTGTATCTATATCATAATATGTACATTTATATTGGCTCATGTCCA
ATATGACCGCCATGTTGGCATTGATTATTGACTAGTTATTAATAGTAATCAATTACGGGGTCATTAGTTC
ATAGCCCATATATGGAGTTCCGCGTTACATAACTTACGGTAAATGGCCCGCCTGGCTGACCGCCCAACGA
CCCCCGCCCATTGACGTCAATAATGACGTATGTTCCCATAGTAACGCCAATAGGGACTTTCCATTGACGT
CAATGGGTGGAGTATTTACGGTAAACTGCCCACTTGGCAGTACATCAAGTGTATCATATGCCAAGTACGC
CCCCTATTGACGTCAATGACGGTAAATGGCCCGCCTGGCATTATGCCCAGTACATGACCTTATGGGACTT
TCCTACTTGGCAGTACATCTACGTATTAGTCATCGCTATTACCATGGTGATGCGGTTTTGGCAGTACATC
AATGGGCGTGGATAGCGGTTTGACTCACGGGGATTTCCAAGTCTCCACCCCATTGACGTCAATGGGAGTT
TGTTTTGGCACCAAAATCAACGGGACTTTCCAAAATGTCGTAACAACTCCGCCCCATTGACGCAAATGGG
CGGTAGGCGTGTACGGTGGGAGGTCTATATAAGCAGAGCTCGTTTAGTGAACCGTCAGATCGCCTGGAGA
CGCCATCCACGCTGTTTTGACCTCCATAGAAGACACCGGGACCGATCCAGCCTCCGCGGCCGGGAACGGT
GCATTGGAACGCGGATTCCCCGTGCCAAGAGTGACGTAAGTACCGCCTATAGAGTCTATAGGCCCACCCC
CTTGGCTTCGTTAGAACGCGGCTACAATTAATACATAACCTTATGTATCATACACATACGATTTAGGTGA
CACTATAGAATAACATCCACTTTGCCTTTCTCTCCACAGGTGTCCACTCCCAGGTCCAACTGCACCTCGG
TTCTATCGAAAACGCGCCTGCTAGCGCCACCATGAAGACCATCATTGCCCTGAGCTACATCTTCTGCCTG
GTGTTCGCTGCGGCCGCCATATATCCTAGCGGAGTGATTGGACTGGTGCCCCACCTGGGCGATAGAGAAA
AAAGGGAT
[360 nt withheld, positions 2809-3168]
CAGAACACCGTGTGTACCTGCCACGCCGGCTTTTTTCTGCGGGAAAATGAGTGCGTGTCCTGCTCCAACT
GCAAGAAAAGCCTGGAATGCACCAAGCTGTGCCTGCCTCAGATCGAGAATGTGAAGGGCACCGAGGACAG
CGGCACAACAGGCGCGCCGGAAGATCAAGTTGATCCAAGATTGATTGATGGCAAGGGCGGATCTCTGGAG
GTGCTGTTCCAGGGACCAGGCGGAAGCGGCAATCCCGGCGGCGATCTGGCCCCCCAGATGCTGCGCGAGC
TGCAGGAGACCAATGCCGCCCTGCAGGACGTGCGCGAGCTGCTGCGCCACCGCGTGAAGGAGATCACCTT
CCTGAAGAACACCGTGATGGAGTGCGACGCCTGCGGTATGCAGCCCTCTAGAGGCTCCGGCTCCATCATC
CCAGTTGAGGAGGAGAACCCGGACTTCTGGAACCGCGAGGCAGCCGAGGCCCTGGGTGCCGCCAAGAAGC
TGCAGCCTGCACAGACAGCCGCCAAGAACCTCATCATCTTCCTGGGCGATGGGATGGGGGTGTCTACGGT
GACAGCTGCCAGGATCCTAAAAGGGCAGAAGAAGGACAAACTGGGGCCTGAGATACCCCTGGCCATGGAC
CGCTTCCCATATGTGGCTCTGTCCAAGACATACAATGTAGACAAACATGTGCCAGACAGTGGAGCCACAG
CCACGGCCTACCTGTGCGGGGTCAAGGGCAACTTCCAGACCATTGGCTTGAGTGCAGCCGCCCGCTTTAA
CCAGTGCAACACGACACGCGGCAACGAGGTCATCTCCGTGATGAATCGGGCCAAGAAAGCAGGGAAGTCA
GTGGGAGTGGTAACCACCACACGAGTGCAGCACGCCTCGCCAGCCGGCACCTACGCCCACACGGTGAACC
GCAACTGGTACTCGGACGCCGACGTGCCTGCCTCGGCCCGCCAGGAGGGGTGCCAGGACATCGCTACGCA
GCTCATCTCCAACATGGACATTGACGTGATCCTAGGTGGAGGCCGAAAGTACATGTTTCGCATGGGAACC
CCAGACCCTGAGTACCCAGATGACTACAGCCAAGGTGGGACCAGGCTGGACGGGAAGAATCTGGTGCAGG
AATGGCTGGCGAAGCGCCAGGGTGCCCGGTATGTGTGGAACCGCACTGAGCTCATGCAGGCTTCCCTGGA
CCCGTCTGTGACCCATCTCATGGGTCTCTTTGAGCCTGGAGACATGAAATACGAGATCCACCGAGACTCC
ACACTGGACCCCTCCCTGATGGAGATGACAGAGGCTGCCCTGCGCCTGCTGAGCAGGAACCCCCGCGGCT
TCTTCCTCTTCGTGGAGGGTGGTCGCATCGACCATGGTCATCATGAAAGCAGGGCTTACCGGGCACTGAC
TGAGACGATCATGTTCGACGACGCCATTGAGAGGGCGGGCCAGCTCACCAGCGAGGAGGACACGCTGAGC
CTCGTCACTGCCGACCACTCCCACGTCTTCTCCTTCGGAGGCTACCCCCTGCGAGGGAGCTCCATCTTCG
GGCTGGCCCCTGGCAAGGCCCGGGACAGGAAGGCCTACACGGTCCTCCTATACGGAAACGGTCCAGGCTA
TGTGCTCAAGGACGGCGCCCGGCCGGATGTTACCGAGAGCGAGAGCGGGAGCCCCGAGTATCGGCAGCAG
TCAGCAGTGCCCCTGGACGAAGAGACCCACGCAGGCGAGGACGTGGCGGTGTTCGCGCGCGGCCCGCAGG
CGCACCTGGTTCACGGCGTGCAGGAGCAGACCTTCATAGCGCACGTCATGGCCTTCGCCGCCTGCCTGGA
GCCCTACACCGCCTGCGACCTGGCGCCCCCCGCCGGCACCACCGACGCCGCGCACCCGGGTGGCGGAGGA
CTGAACGACATCTTCGAGGCTCAGAAAATCGAATGGCACGAACATCACCATCACCATCACCATCACCATT
AAGGCCGGCCTGTAGTCACTGGCACAACGCGTTACCCGGTAAGCCAATCGGGTATACACGGTCGTCATAC
TGCAGACAGGGTTCTTCTACTTTGCAAGATAGTCTTGAGTAGTAAAATAAATAGATAGAGAAAATCAGCC
TCGACTGTGCCTTCTAGTTGCCAGCCATCTGTTGTTTGCCCCTCCCCCGTGCCTTCCTTGACCCTGGAAG
GTGCCACTCCCACTGTCCTTTCCTAATAAAATGAGGAAATTGCATCACAACACTCAACCCTATCTCGGTC
TATTCTTTTGATTTATAAGGGATTTTGCCGATTTCGGCCTATTGGTTAAAAAATGAGCTGATTTAACAAA
AATTTAACGCGAATTAATTCTGTGGAATGTGTGTCAGTTAGGGTGTGGAAAGTCCCCAGGCTCCCCAGCA
GGCAGAAGTATGCAAAGCATGCATCTCAATTAGTCAGCAACCAGGTGTGGAAAGTCCCCAGGCTCCCCAG
CAGGCAGAAGTATGCAAAGCATGCATCTCAATTAGTCAGCAACCATAGTCCCGCCCCTAACTCCGCCCAT
CCCGCCCCTAACTCCGCCCAGTTCCGCCCATTCTCCGCCCCATGGCTGACTAATTTTTTTTATTTATGCA
GAGGCCGAGGCCGCCTCTGCCTCTGAGCTATTCCAGAAGTAGTGAGGAGGCTTTTTTGGAGGCCTAGGCT
TTTGCAAAAAGCTCCCGGGAGCTTGTATATCCATTTTCGGATCTGATCAGCACGTGTTGACAATTAATCA
TCGGCATAGTATATCGGCATAGTATAATACGACAAGGTGAGGAACTAAACCATGACCGAGTACAAGCCCA
CGGTGCGCCTCGCCACCCGCGACGACGTCCCCAGGGCCGTACGCACCCTCGCCGCCGCGTTCGCCGACTA
CCCCGCCACGCGCCACACCGTCGATCCGGACCGCCACATCGAGCGGGTCACCGAGCTGCAAGAACTCTTC
CTCACGCGCGTCGGGCTCGACATCGGCAAGGTGTGGGTCGCGGACGACGGCGCCGCGGTGGCGGTCTGGA
CCACGCCGGAGAGCGTCGAAGCGGGGGCGGTGTTCGCCGAGATCGGCCCGCGCATGGCCGAGTTGAGCGG
TTCCCGGCTGGCCGCGCAGCAACAGATGGAAGGCCTCCTGGCGCCGCACCGGCCCAAGGAGCCCGCGTGG
TTCCTGGCCACCGTCGGCGTCTCGCCCGACCACCAGGGCAAGGGTCTGGGCAGCGCCGTCGTGCTCCCCG
GAGTGGAGGCGGCCGAGCGCGCCGGGGTGCCCGCCTTCCTGGAGACATCCGCGCCCCGCAACCTCCCCTT
CTACGAGCGGCTCGGCTTCACCGTCACCGCCGACGTCGAGGTGCCCGAAGGACCGCGCACCTGGTGCATG
ACCCGCAAGCCCGGTGCCTGACACGTGCTACGAGATTTCGATTCCACCGCCGCCTTCTATGAAAGGTTGG
GCTTCGGAATCGTTTTCCGGGACGCCGGCTGGATGATCCTCCAGCGCGGGGATCTCATGCTGGAGTTCTT
CGCCCACCCCAACTTGTTTATTGCAGCTTATAATGGTTACAAATAAAGCAATAGCATCACAAATTTCACA
AATAAAGCATTTTTTTCACTGCATTCTAGTTGTGGTTTGTCCAAACTCATCAATGTATCTTATCATGTCT
GTATACCGTCGACCTCTAGCTAGAGCTTGGCGTAATCATGGTCATTACCAATGCTTAATCAGTGAGGCAC
CTATCTCAGCGATCTGTCTATTTCGTTCATCCATAGTTGCCTGACTCCCCGTCGTGTAGATAACTACGAT
ACGGGAGGGCTTACCATCTGGCCCCAGCGCTGCGATGATACCGCGAGAACCACGCTCACCGGCTCCGGAT
TTATCAGCAATAAACCAGCCAGCCGGAAGGGCCGAGCGCAGAAGTGGTCCTGCAACTTTATCCGCCTCCA
TCCAGTCTATTAATTGTTGCCGGGAAGCTAGAGTAAGTAGTTCGCCAGTTAATAGTTTGCGCAACGTTGT
TGCCATCGCTACAGGCATCGTGGTGTCACGCTCGTCGTTTGGTATGGCTTCATTCAGCTCCGGTTCCCAA
CGATCAAGGCGAGTTACATGATCCCCCATGTTGTGCAAAAAAGCGGTTAGCTCCTTCGGTCCTCCGATCG
TTGTCAGAAGTAAGTTGGCCGCAGTGTTATCACTCATGGTTATGGCAGCACTGCATAATTCTCTTACTGT
CATGCCATCCGTAAGATGCTTTTCTGTGACTGGTGAGTACTCAACCAAGTCATTCTGAGAATAGTGTATG
CGGCGACCGAGTTGCTCTTGCCCGGCGTCAATACGGGATAATACCGCGCCACATAGCAGAACTTTAAAAG
TGCTCATCATTGGAAAACGTTCTTCGGGGCGAAAACTCTCAAGGATCTTACCGCTGTTGAGATCCAGTTC
GATGTAACCCACTCGTGCACCCAACTGATCTTCAGCATCTTTTACTTTCACCAGCGTTTCTGGGTGAGCA
AAAACAGGAAGGCAAAATGCCGCAAAAAAGGGAATAAGGGCGACACGGAAATGTTGAATACTCATATTCT
TCCTT
