>Addgene plasmid #157162 | pD649-HAsp-TNFRSF1A-COMP5AP-AviTag-9xHis | depositor partial sequence | sequence record 303434 | insert (extracellular domain)
ATATATCCTAGCGGAGTGATTGGACTGGTGCCCCACCTGGGCGATAGAGAAAAAAGGGAT
[360 nt withheld, positions 61-420]
CAGAACACCGTGTGTACCTGCCACGCCGGCTTTTTTCTGCGGGAAAATGAGTGCGTGTCCTGCTCCAACT
GCAAGAAAAGCCTGGAATGCACCAAGCTGTGCCTGCCTCAGATCGAGAATGTGAAGGGCACCGAGGACAG
CGGCACAACA
